>Addgene plasmid #75387 | pHAGE-EFS-N22p-3XRFPnls | addgene full sequence | sequence record 214492 | Addgene NGS Result
TGGAAGGGCTAATTCACTCCCAAAGAAGACAAGATATCCTTGATCTGTGGATCTACCACACACAAGGCTA
CTTCCCTGATTAGCAGAACTACACACCAGGGCCAGGGGTCAGATATCCACTGACCTTTGGATGGTGCTAC
AAGCTAGTACCAGTTGAGCCAGATAAGGTAGAAGAGGCCAATAAAGGAGAGAACACCAGCTTGTTACACC
CTGTGAGCCTGCATGGGATGGATGACCCGGAGAGAGAAGTGTTAGAGTGGAGGTTTGACAGCCGCCTAGC
ATTTCATCACGTGGCCCGAGAGCTGCATCCGGAGTACTTCAAGAACTGCTGATATCGAGCTTGCTACAAG
GGACTTTCCGCTGGGGACTTTCCAGGGAGGCGTGGCCTGGGCGGGACTGGGGAGTGGCGAGCCCTCAGAT
CCTGCATATAAGCAGCTGCTTTTTGCCTGTACTGGGTCTCTCTGGTTAGACCAGATCTGAGCCTGGGAGC
TCTCTGGCTAACTAGGGAACCCACTGCTTAAGCCTCAATAAAGCTTGCCTTGAGTGCTTCAAGTAGTGTG
TGCCCGTCTGTTGTGTGACTCTGGTAACTAGAGATCCCTCAGACCCTTTTAGTCAGTGTGGAAAATCTCT
AGCAGTGGCGCCCGAACAGGGACTTGAAAGCGAAAGGGAAACCAGAGGAGCTCTCTCGACGCAGGACTCG
GCTTGCTGAAGCGCGCACGGCAAGAGGCGAGGGGCGGCGACTGGTGAGTACGCCAAAAATTTTGACTAGC
GGAGGCTAGAAGGAGAGAGATGGGTGCGAGAGCGTCAGTATTAAGCGGGGGAGAATTAGATCGCGATGGG
AAAAAATTCGGTTAAGGCCAGGGGGAAAGAAAAAATATAAATTAAAACATATAGTATGGGCAAGCAGGGA
GCTAGAACGATTCGCAGTTAATCCTGGCCTGTTAGAAACATCAGAAGGCTGTAGACAAATACTGGGACAG
CTACAACCATCCCTTCAGACAGGATCAGAAGAACTTAGATCATTATATAATACAGTAGCAACCCTCTATT
GTGTGCATCAAAGGATAGAGATAAAAGACACCAAGGAAGCTTTAGACAAGATAGAGGAAGAGCAAAACAA
AAGTAAGACCACCGCACAGCAAGCGGCCGGCCGCTGATCTTCAGACCTGGAGGAGGAGATATGAGGGACA
ATTGGAGAAGTGAATTATATAAATATAAAGTAGTAAAAATTGAACCATTAGGAGTAGCACCCACCAAGGC
AAAGAGAAGAGTGGTGCAGAGAGAAAAAAGAGCAGTGGGAATAGGAGCTTTGTTCCTTGGGTTCTTGGGA
GCAGCAGGAAGCACTATGGGCGCAGCGTCAATGACGCTGACGGTACAGGCCAGACAATTATTGTCTGGTA
TAGTGCAGCAGCAGAACAATTTGCTGAGGGCTATTGAGGCGCAACAGCATCTGTTGCAACTCACAGTCTG
GGGCATCAAGCAGCTCCAGGCAAGAATCCTGGCTGTGGAAAGATACCTAAAGGATCAACAGCTCCTGGGG
ATTTGGGGTTGCTCTGGAAAACTCATTTGCACCACTGCTGTGCCTTGGAATGCTAGTTGGAGTAATAAAT
CTCTGGAACAGATTTGGAATCACACGACCTGGATGGAGTGGGACAGAGAAATTAACAATTACACAAGCTT
AATACACTCCTTAATTGAAGAATCGCAAAACCAGCAAGAAAAGAATGAACAAGAATTATTGGAATTAGAT
AAATGGGCAAGTTTGTGGAATTGGTTTAACATAACAAATTGGCTGTGGTATATAAAATTATTCATAATGA
TAGTAGGAGGCTTGGTAGGTTTAAGAATAGTTTTTGCTGTACTTTCTATAGTGAATAGAGTTAGGCAGGG
ATATTCACCATTATCGTTTCAGACCCACCTCCCAACCCCGAGGGGACCCGACAGGCCCGAAGGAATAGAA
GAAGAAGGTGGAGAGAGAGACAGAGACAGATCCATTCGATTAGTGAACGGATCTCGACGGTATCGCCGAA
TTGACAAATGGCAGTATTCATCCACAATTTTAAAAGAAAAGGGGGGATTGGGGGGTACAGTGCAGGGGAA
AGAATAGTAGACATAATAGCAACAGACATACAAACTAAAGAATTACAAAAACAAATTACAAAAATTCAAA
ATTTTCGGGTTTATTACAGGGACAGCAGAGATCCAGTTTGGACTAGCGATGCTAGCTGATGCGGGCCCTT
CGAGTGGCTCCGGTGCCCGTCAGTGGGCAGAGCGCACATCGCCCACAGTCCCCGAGAAGTTGGGGGGAGG
GGTCGGCAATTGAACCGGTGCCTAGAGAAGGTGGCGCGGGGTAAACTGGGAAAGTGATGTCGTGTACTGG
CTCCGCCTTTTTCCCGAGGGTGGGGGAGAACCGTATATAAGTGCAGTAGTCGCCGTGAACGTTCTTTTTC
GCAACGGGTTTGCCGCCAGAACACAGGTGTCGTGACGCGGTTCCGGTTAAGGTGAACGCGTGCAGGCTGG
CGCCACCATGGGTAATGCTCGGACCCGGCGAAGAGAGAGGCGGGCTGAGAAGCAGGCACAGTGGAAGGCT
GCAAACGGTGGCGGAGGTACTAGTGGCTCTGGATCCGGAAGTATGGTGAGCAAGGGCGAGGAGGATAACA
TGGCCATCATCAAGGAGTTCATGCGCTTCAAGGTGCACATGGAGGGCTCCGTGAACGGCCACGAGTTCGA
GATCGAGGGCGAGGGCGAGGGCCGCCCCTACGAGGGCACCCAGACCGCCAAGCTGAAGGTGACCAAGGGT
GGCCCCCTGCCCTTCGCCTGGGACATCCTGTCCCCTCAGTTCATGTACGGCTCCAAGGCCTACGTGAAGC
ACCCCGCCGACATCCCCGACTACTTGAAGCTGTCCTTCCCCGAGGGCTTCAAGTGGGAGCGCGTGATGAA
CTTCGAGGACGGCGGCGTGGTGACCGTGACCCAGGACTCCTCACTGCAGGACGGCGAGTTCATCTACAAG
GTGAAGCTGCGCGGCACCAACTTCCCCTCCGACGGCCCCGTAATGCAGAAGAAGACCATGGGCTGGGAGG
CCTCCTCCGAGCGGATGTACCCCGAGGACGGCGCCCTGAAGGGCGAGATCAAGCAGAGGCTGAAGCTGAA
GGACGGCGGCCACTACGACGCTGAGGTCAAGACCACCTACAAGGCCAAGAAGCCCGTGCAGCTGCCCGGC
GCCTACAACGTCAACATCAAGTTGGACATCACCTCCCACAACGAGGACTACACCATCGTGGAACAGTACG
AACGCGCTGAGGGCCGCCACTCCACCGGCGGCATGGACGAGCTGTACAAGTCTGGCGGCCGCTCTGGCAT
GGTGAGCAAGGGCGAGGAGGATAACATGGCCATCATCAAGGAGTTCATGCGCTTCAAGGTGCACATGGAG
GGCTCCGTGAACGGCCACGAGTTCGAGATCGAGGGCGAGGGCGAGGGCCGCCCCTACGAGGGCACCCAGA
CCGCCAAGCTGAAGGTGACCAAGGGTGGCCCCCTGCCCTTCGCCTGGGACATCCTGTCCCCTCAGTTCAT
GTACGGCTCCAAGGCCTACGTGAAGCACCCCGCCGACATCCCCGACTACTTGAAGCTGTCCTTCCCCGAG
GGCTTCAAGTGGGAGCGCGTGATGAACTTCGAGGACGGCGGCGTGGTGACCGTGACCCAGGACTCCTCAC
TGCAGGACGGCGAGTTCATCTACAAGGTGAAGCTGCGCGGCACCAACTTCCCCTCCGACGGCCCCGTAAT
GCAGAAGAAGACCATGGGCTGGGAGGCCTCCTCCGAGCGGATGTACCCCGAGGACGGCGCCCTGAAGGGC
GAGATCAAGCAGAGGCTGAAGCTGAAGGACGGCGGCCACTACGACGCTGAGGTCAAGACCACCTACAAGG
CCAAGAAGCCCGTGCAGCTGCCCGGCGCCTACAACGTCAACATCAAGTTGGACATCACCTCCCACAACGA
GGACTACACCATCGTGGAACAGTACGAACGCGCTGAGGGCCGCCACTCCACCGGCGGCATGGACGAGCTG
TACAAGGGTAGCATCGATGGTAGCATGGTGAGCAAGGGCGAGGAGGATAACATGGCCATCATCAAGGAGT
TCATGCGCTTCAAGGTGCACATGGAGGGCTCCGTGAACGGCCACGAGTTCGAGATCGAGGGCGAGGGCGA
GGGCCGCCCCTACGAGGGCACCCAGACCGCCAAGCTGAAGGTGACCAAGGGTGGCCCCCTGCCCTTCGCC
TGGGACATCCTGTCCCCTCAGTTCATGTACGGCTCCAAGGCCTACGTGAAGCACCCCGCCGACATCCCCG
ACTACTTGAAGCTGTCCTTCCCCGAGGGCTTCAAGTGGGAGCGCGTGATGAACTTCGAGGACGGCGGCGT
GGTGACCGTGACCCAGGACTCCTCACTGCAGGACGGCGAGTTCATCTACAAGGTGAAGCTGCGCGGCACC
AACTTCCCCTCCGACGGCCCCGTAATGCAGAAGAAGACCATGGGCTGGGAGGCCTCCTCCGAGCGGATGT
ACCCCGAGGACGGCGCCCTGAAGGGCGAGATCAAGCAGAGGCTGAAGCTGAAGGACGGCGGCCACTACGA
CGCTGAGGTCAAGACCACCTACAAGGCCAAGAAGCCCGTGCAGCTGCCCGGCGCCTACAACGTCAACATC
AAGTTGGACATCACCTCCCACAACGAGGACTACACCATCGTGGAACAGTACGAACGCGCTGAGGGCCGCC
ACTCCACCGGCGGCATGGACGAGCTGTACAAGCTCGAGCCAAAGAAAAAGCGGAAAGTGTAATCTAGATA
ATCAACCTCTGGATTACAAAATTTGTGAAAGATTGACTGGTATTCTTAACTATGTTGCTCCTTTTACGCT
ATGTGGATACGCTGCTTTAATGCCTTTGTATCATGCTATTGCTTCCCGTATGGCTTTCATTTTCTCCTCC
TTGTATAAATCCTGGTTGCTGTCTCTTTATGAGGAGTTGTGGCCCGTTGTCAGGCAACGTGGCGTGGTGT
GCACTGTGTTTGCTGACGCAACCCCCACTGGTTGGGGCATTGCCACCACCTGTCAGCTCCTTTCCGGGAC
TTTCGCTTTCCCCCTCCCTATTGCCACGGCGGAACTCATCGCCGCCTGCCTTGCCCGCTGCTGGACAGGG
GCTCGGCTGTTGGGCACTGACAATTCCGTGGTGTTGTCGGGGAAATCATCGTCCTTTCCTTGGCTGCTCG
CCTGTGTTGCCACCTGGATTCTGCGCGGGACGTCCTTCTGCTACGTCCCTTCGGCCCTCAATCCAGCGGA
CCTTCCTTCCCGCGGCCTGCTGCCGGCTCTGCGGCCTCTTCCGCGTCTTCGCCTTCGCCCTCAGACGAGT
CGGATCTCCCTTTGGGCCGCCTCCCCGCCTGAGATCCTTTAAGACCAATGACTTACAAGGCAGCTGTAGA
TCTTAGCCACTTTTTAAAAGAAAAGGGGGGACTGGAAGGGCTAATTCACTCCCAACGAAGACAAGATCTG
CTTTTTGCTTGTACTGGGTCTCTCTGGTTAGACCAGATCTGAGCCTGGGAGCTCTCTGGCTAACTAGGGA
ACCCACTGCTTAAGCCTCAATAAAGCTTGCCTTGAGTGCTTCAAGTAGTGTGTGCCCGTCTGTTGTGTGA
CTCTGGTAACTAGAGATCCCTCAGACCCTTTTAGTCAGTGTGGAAAATCTCTAGCAGTAGTAGTTCATGT
CATCTTATTATTCAGTATTTATAACTTGCAAAGAAATGAATATCAGAGAGTGAGAGGCCCGGGTTAATTA
AGGAAAGGGCTAGATCATTCTTGAAGACGAAAGGGCCTCGTGATACGCCTATTTTTATAGGTTAATGTCA
TGATAATAATGGTTTCTTAGACGTCAGGTGGCACTTTTCGGGGAAATGTGCGCGGAACCCCTATTTGTTT
ATTTTTCTAAATACATTCAAATATGTATCCGCTCATGAGACAATAACCCTGATAAATGCTTCAATAATAT
TGAAAAAGGAAGAGTATGAGTATTCAACATTTCCGTGTCGCCCTTATTCCCTTTTTTGCGGCATTTTGCC
TTCCTGTTTTTGCTCACCCAGAAACGCTGGTGAAAGTAAAAGATGCTGAAGATCAGTTGGGTGCACGAGT
GGGTTACATCGAACTGGATCTCAACAGCGGTAAGATCCTTGAGAGTTTTCGCCCCGAAGAACGTTTTCCA
ATGATGAGCACTTTTAAAGTTCTGCTATGTGGCGCGGTATTATCCCGTGTTGACGCCGGGCAAGAGCAAC
TCGGTCGCCGCATACACTATTCTCAGAATGACTTGGTTGAGTACTCACCAGTCACAGAAAAGCATCTTAC
GGATGGCATGACAGTAAGAGAATTATGCAGTGCTGCCATAACCATGAGTGATAACACTGCGGCCAACTTA
CTTCTGACAACGATCGGAGGACCGAAGGAGCTAACCGCTTTTTTGCACAACATGGGGGATCATGTAACTC
GCCTTGATCGTTGGGAACCGGAGCTGAATGAAGCCATACCAAACGACGAGCGTGACACCACGATGCCTGT
AGCAATGGCAACAACGTTGCGCAAACTATTAACTGGCGAACTACTTACTCTAGCTTCCCGGCAACAATTA
ATAGACTGGATGGAGGCGGATAAAGTTGCAGGACCACTTCTGCGCTCGGCCCTTCCGGCTGGCTGGTTTA
TTGCTGATAAATCTGGAGCCGGTGAGCGTGGGTCTCGCGGTATCATTGCAGCACTGGGGCCAGATGGTAA
GCCCTCCCGTATCGTAGTTATCTACACGACGGGGAGTCAGGCAACTATGGATGAACGAAATAGACAGATC
GCTGAGATAGGTGCCTCACTGATTAAGCATTGGTAACTGTCAGACCAAGTTTACTCATATATACTTTAGA
TTGATTTAAAACTTCATTTTTAATTTAAAAGGATCTAGGTGAAGATCCTTTTTGATAATCTCATGACCAA
AATCCCTTAACGTGAGTTTTCGTTCCACTGAGCGTCAGACCCCGTAGAAAAGATCAAAGGATCTTCTTGA
GATCCTTTTTTTCTGCGCGTAATCTGCTGCTTGCAAACAAAAAAACCACCGCTACCAGCGGTGGTTTGTT
TGCCGGATCAAGAGCTACCAACTCTTTTTCCGAAGGTAACTGGCTTCAGCAGAGCGCAGATACCAAATAC
TGTTCTTCTAGTGTAGCCGTAGTTAGGCCACCACTTCAAGAACTCTGTAGCACCGCCTACATACCTCGCT
CTGCTAATCCTGTTACCAGTGGCTGCTGCCAGTGGCGATAAGTCGTGTCTTACCGGGTTGGACTCAAGAC
GATAGTTACCGGATAAGGCGCAGCGGTCGGGCTGAACGGGGGGTTCGTGCACACAGCCCAGCTTGGAGCG
AACGACCTACACCGAACTGAGATACCTACAGCGTGAGCTATGAGAAAGCGCCACGCTTCCCGAAGGGAGA
AAGGCGGACAGGTATCCGGTAAGCGGCAGGGTCGGAACAGGAGAGCGCACGAGGGAGCTTCCAGGGGGAA
ACGCCTGGTATCTTTATAGTCCTGTCGGGTTTCGCCACCTCTGACTTGAGCGTCGATTTTTGTGATGCTC
GTCAGGGGGGCGGAGCCTATGGAAAAACGCCAGCAACGCGGCCTTTTTACGGTTCCTGGCCTTTTGCTGG
CCTTTTGCTCACATGTTCTTTCCTGCGTTATCCCCTGATTCTGTGGATAACCGTATTACCGCCTTTGAGT
GAGCTGATACCGCTCGCCGCAGCCGAACGACCGAGCGCAGCGAGTCAGTGAGCGAGGAAGCGGAAGAGCG
CCCAATACGCAAACCGCCTCTCCCCGCGCGTTGGCCGATTCATTAATGCAGCAAGCTCATGGCTGACTAA
TTTTTTTTATTTATGCAGAGGCCGAGGCCGCCTCGGCCTCTGAGCTATTCCAGAAGTAGTGAGGAGGCTT
TTTTGGAGGCCTAGGCTTTTGCAAAAAGCTCCCCGTGGCACGACAGGTTTCCCGACTGGAAAGCGGGCAG
TGAGCGCAACGCAATTAATGTGAGTTAGCTCACTCATTAGGCACCCCAGGCTTTACACTTTATGCTTCCG
GCTCGTATGTTGTGTGGAATTGTGAGCGGATAACAATTTCACACAGGAAACAGCTATGACATGATTACGA
ATTTCACAAATAAAGCATTTTTTTCACTGCATTCTAGTTGTGGTTTGTCCAAACTCATCAATGTATCTTA
TCATGTCTGGATCAACTGGATAACTCAAGCTAACCAAAATCATCCCAAACTTCCCACCCCATACCCTATT
ACCACTGCCAATTACCTGTGGTTTCATTTACTCTAAACCTGTGATTCCTCTGAATTATTTTCATTTTAAA
GAAATTGTATTTGTTAAATATGTACTACAAACTTAGTAGT
Features (pLannotate 1.2.2; 25 found; start..end, strand, type, name):
    377..634     +  LTR            5' LTR (truncated): truncated 5' long terminal repeat (LTR) from HIV-1
    681..806     +  misc_feature   HIV-1 Ψ: packaging signal of human immunodeficiency virus type 1
    790..1128    +  CDS            HIV-1 gag (fragment): gag protein from human immunodeficiency virus 1; gag
   1303..1536    +  misc_feature   RRE: The Rev response element (RRE) of HIV-1 allows for Rev-dependent mRNA export from the nucleus to the cytoplasm.
   1913..2013    +  CDS            Rev (fragment): human immunodeficiency virus 1 (HIV-1) Rev protein; rev; enhances nuclear export of unspliced and incompletely spliced viral mRNAs
   2058..2175    +  misc_feature   cPPT/CTS: central polypurine tract and central termination sequence of HIV-1
   2265..2476    +  promoter       EF-1α core promoter: core promoter for human elongation factor EF-1α
   2534..2596    +  CDS            N (fragment): REGN_LAMBD - Experimental evidence at protein level: Swiss-Prot protein existence level 1. Plays a role as a transcriptional antitermination factor that allows the virus to initiate its lytic phase. Activates expression of the delayed viral early genes by modifying host RNA polymerase (RNAP) into a form that is resistant to termination signals. This antitermination function requires the host NusA protein which serves to stabilize the interaction between antitermination protein N and host RNA polymerase. From Escherichia phage lambda (Bacteriophage lambda).
   2633..3340    +  CDS            mCherry: mCherry is a basic (constitutively fluorescent) red fluorescent protein published in 2004, derived from Discosoma sp.. It is reported to be a very rapidly-maturing monomer with low acid sensitivity.
   3359..4066    +  CDS            mCherry: mCherry is a basic (constitutively fluorescent) red fluorescent protein published in 2004, derived from Discosoma sp.. It is reported to be a very rapidly-maturing monomer with low acid sensitivity.
   4085..4792    +  CDS            mCherry: mCherry is a basic (constitutively fluorescent) red fluorescent protein published in 2004, derived from Discosoma sp.. It is reported to be a very rapidly-maturing monomer with low acid sensitivity.
   4830..5418    +  misc_feature   WPRE: woodchuck hepatitis virus posttranscriptional regulatory element
   5426..5491    +  CDS            nef (fragment): NEF_HV1Z2 - Experimental evidence at protein level: Swiss-Prot protein existence level 1. Extracellular Nef protein targets CD4(+) T-lymphocytes for apoptosis by interacting with CXCR4 surface receptors. From Human immunodeficiency virus type 1 group M subtype D (isolate Z2/CDC-Z34) (HIV-1).
   5493..5726    +  LTR            3' LTR (ΔU3): self-inactivating 3' long terminal repeat (LTR) from HIV-1
   5931..6035    +  promoter       AmpR promoter: bla
   6036..6896    +  CDS            AmpR: β-lactamase; bla; confers resistance to ampicillin, carbenicillin, and related antibiotics
   7067..7655    +  rep_origin     ori: high-copy-number ColE1/pMB1/pBR322/pUC origin of replication
   7838..7892    +  CDS            lacI (fragment): lac repressor; lacI; The lac repressor binds to the lac operator to inhibit transcription in E. coli. This inhibition can be relieved by adding lactose or isopropyl-β-D-thiogalactopyranoside (IPTG).
   7898..7991    +  rep_origin     SV40 ori (fragment): SV40 origin of replication
   8016..8053    +  CDS            lacI (fragment): lac repressor; lacI; The lac repressor binds to the lac operator to inhibit transcription in E. coli. This inhibition can be relieved by adding lactose or isopropyl-β-D-thiogalactopyranoside (IPTG).
   8066..8087    +  protein_bind   CAP binding site: CAP binding activates transcription in the presence of cAMP. E. coli catabolite activator protein
   8102..8132    +  promoter       lac promoter: promoter for the E. coli lac operon
   8140..8156    +  protein_bind   lac operator: The lac repressor binds to the lac operator to inhibit transcription in E. coli. This inhibition can be relieved by adding lactose or isopropyl-β-D-thiogalactopyranoside (IPTG). lac repressor encoded by lacI
   8190..8273    +  polyA_signal   SV40 poly(A) signal (fragment): SV40 polyadenylation signal
   8440..329     +  CDS            nef (fragment) (across the origin): NEF_HV1BR - Experimental evidence at protein level: Swiss-Prot protein existence level 1. Extracellular Nef protein targets CD4(+) T-lymphocytes for apoptosis by interacting with CXCR4 surface receptors (PubMed:14990729). From Human immunodeficiency virus type 1 group M subtype B (isolate BRU/LAI) (HIV-1).
