[The description below was written by a language model from this plasmid's Addgene catalogue record and pLannotate feature annotations shown in this document.]
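Description:
pHAGE-EFS-N22p-3XRFPnls is an 8,440 bp HIV-1-based lentiviral transfer plasmid for mammalian expression, built on the pHAGE-DEST backbone. It is propagated in E. coli as a high-copy plasmid through a ColE1/pUC-type origin and selected with ampicillin via the β-lactamase gene. The viral portion contains a truncated 5' LTR, the Ψ packaging signal with an adjoining gag fragment, the Rev response element for Rev-dependent nuclear export of the genomic RNA, the cPPT/CTS element, and a ΔU3 self-inactivating 3' LTR, so the integrated provirus lacks LTR promoter activity and expression depends on the internal promoter. Short nef, lacI, SV40 origin and SV40 poly(A) fragments annotated in the backbone appear to be residual sequences rather than functional units.

The payload is driven by the EFS promoter, annotated as the EF-1α core promoter, a compact constitutive element. It expresses N22p, a 69 bp synthetic insert that the feature table matches to a fragment of the bacteriophage lambda N antitermination protein. In phage lambda this N-terminal peptide binds the boxB RNA hairpin. N22p is fused at its C terminus to three tandem copies of mCherry. The construct name also indicates a nuclear localization signal, although no NLS is separately annotated. A WPRE downstream of the fusion enhances transcript stability and expression.

The plasmid belongs to the CRISPRainbow set for multiplexed labeling of genomic loci with dCas9 and engineered sgRNAs. Here the triple-red fusion presumably serves as the fluorescent reporter recruited to sgRNAs carrying the cognate RNA hairpin, marking targeted loci in live-cell imaging. The record lists no mammalian selection marker.
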