Addgene plasmid #75387: pHAGE-EFS-N22p-3XRFPnls
Purpose: N22p-3XRFPnls
Depositing lab: Thoru Pederson. Depositing organization: University of Massachusetts, Worcester. Publication: Multiplexed labeling of genomic loci with dCas9 and engineered sgRNAs using CRISPRainbow. Ma H, Tu LC, Naseri A, Huisman M, Zhang S, Grunwald D, Pederson T. Nat Biotechnol. 2016 Apr 18. doi: 10.1038/nbt.3526. PubMed 27088723.
Backbone
  Vector backbone: pHAGE-DEST
  Backbone size w/o insert (bp): 6000
  Total vector size (bp): 8440
  Vector type: Mammalian Expression, Lentiviral
Growth in bacteria
  Bacterial resistance: Ampicillin, 100 μg/mL
  Growth temperature: 37°C
  Growth strain: NEB Stable
  Copy number: High Copy
Gene/Insert
  Gene/Insert name: N22p
  Species: Synthetic
  Insert size (bp): 69
  Promoter: EFS
  Tag / fusion protein: 3XmCherry (C terminal on insert)
  Cloning method: Restriction Enzyme; 5′ cloning site Mlu I (not destroyed); 3′ cloning site BamH I (not destroyed)
  Sequencing primers: 5′ cgaaggaatagaagaagaaggtgga; 3′ CCAAAGGGAGATCCGACTCG
Terms and licenses: Academic/Nonprofit Terms; Industry Terms: Not Available to Industry
Depositor comments: Want all of the CRISPRainbow constructs? Request the set here: https://www.addgene.org/kits/pederson-crisprainbow/
How to cite: pHAGE-EFS-N22p-3XRFPnls was a gift from Thoru Pederson (Addgene plasmid # 75387 ; http://n2t.net/addgene:75387 ; RRID:Addgene_75387)
