>Addgene plasmid #75387 | pHAGE-EFS-N22p-3XRFPnls | addgene partial sequence | sequence record 146663 | EF1a-F_alt 5'-gccgtgaacgttctttttc-3'
AGGTGAACGCGTGCAGGCTGGCGCCACCATGGGTAATGCTCGGACCCGGCGAAGAGAGAGGCGGGCTGAG
AAGCAGGCACAGTGGAAGGCTGCAAACGGTGGCGGAGGTACTAGTGGCTCTGGATCCGGAAGTATGGTGA
GCAAGGGCGAGGAGGATAACATGGCCATCATCAAGGAGTTCATGCGCTTCAAGGTGCACATGGAGGGCTC
CGTGAACGGCCACGAGTTCGAGATCGAGGGCGAGGGCGAGGGCCGCCCCTACGAGGGCACCCAGACCGCC
AAGCTGAAGGTGACCAAGGGTGGCCCCCTGCCCTTCGCCTGGGACATCCTGTCCCCTCAGTTCATGTACG
GCTCCAAGGCCTACGTGAAGCACCCCGCCGACATCCCCGACTACTTGAAGCTGTCCTTCCCCGAGGGCTT
CAAGTGGGAGCGCGTGATGAACTTCGAGGACGGCGGCGTGGTGACCGTGACCCAGGACTCCTCACTGCAG
GACGGCGAGTTCATCTACAAGGTGAAGCTGCGCGGCACCAACTTCCCCTCCGACGGCCCCGTAATGCAGA
AGAAGACCATGGGCTGGGAGGCCTCCTCCGAGCGGATGTACCCCGAGGACGGCGCCCTGAAGGGCGAGAT
CAAGCAGAGGCTGAAGCTGAAGGACGGCGGCCACTACGACGCTGAGGTCAAGACCACCTACAAGGCCAAG
AAGCCCGTGCAGCTGCCCGGCGCCTACAACGTCAACATCAA
