>Addgene plasmid #75387 | pHAGE-EFS-N22p-3XRFPnls | addgene partial sequence | sequence record 146806 | WPRE-R 5'-CATAGCGTAAAAGGAGCAACA-3'
TATCTAGATTACACTTTCCGCTTTTTCTTTGGCTCGAGCTTGTACAGCTCGTCCATGCCGCCGGTGGAGT
GGCGGCCCTCAGCGCGTTCGTACTGTTCCACGATGGTGTAGTCCTCGTTGTGGGAGGTGATGTCCAACTT
GATGTTGACGTTGTAGGCGCCGGGCAGCTGCACGGGCTTCTTGGCCTTGTAGGTGGTCTTGACCTCAGCG
TCGTAGTGGCCGCCGTCCTTCAGCTTCAGCCTCTGCTTGATCTCGCCCTTCAGGGCGCCGTCCTCGGGGT
ACATCCGCTCGGAGGAGGCCTCCCAGCCCATGGTCTTCTTCTGCATTACGGGGCCGTCGGAGGGGAAGTT
GGTGCCGCGCAGCTTCACCTTGTAGATGAACTCGCCGTCCTGCAGTGAGGAGTCCTGGGTCACGGTCACC
ACGCCGCCGTCCTCGAAGTTCATCACGCGCTCCCACTTGAAGCCCTCGGGGAAGGACAGCTTCAAGTAGT
CGGGGATGTCGGCGGGGTGCTTCACGTAGGCCTTGGAGCCGTACATGAACTGAGGGGACAGGATGTCCCA
GGCGAAGGGCAGGGGGCCACCCTTGGTCACCTTCAGCTTGGCGGTCTGGGTGCCCTCGTAGGGGCGG
